Addgene plasmid #173889: pUFlip-floxed2A-KalTA4-; gcry1:BFP -0
Purpose: Donor for generating conditional alleles in zebrafish using precise CRISPR directed genomic integration with the GeneWeld method
Depositing lab: Jeffrey Essner. Depositing organization: Iowa State University. Publication: Cre/lox regulated conditional rescue and inactivation with zebrafish UFlip alleles generated by CRISPR-Cas9 targeted integration. Liu F, Kambakam S, Almeida MP, Ming Z, Welker JM, Wierson WA, Schultz-Rogers LE, Ekker SC, Clark KJ, Essner JJ, McGrail M. Elife. 2022 Jun 17;11. pii: 71478. doi: 10.7554/eLife.71478. PubMed 35713402.
Backbone
  Vector backbone: pK
  Backbone manufacturer: Karl J. Clark
  Backbone size w/o insert (bp): 2730
  Total vector size (bp): 7494
  Vector type: Synthetic Biology
Growth in bacteria
  Bacterial resistance: Kanamycin, 50 μg/mL
  Growth temperature: 30°C
  Growth strain: NEB Stable
  Copy number: High Copy
Gene/Insert
  Gene/Insert name: 2A-KalTA4; gcry1: BFP (alt name: P2A-monomeric KalTA4 gamma crystallin 1: BFP)
  Species: D. rerio (zebrafish)
  Insert size (bp): 4764
  Cloning method: Gibson Cloning
  Sequencing primers: 5′ aaaagcaagaaagaaaactagagtgg; 3′ atggctcataacaccccttg
Terms and licenses: Academic/Nonprofit Terms; Industry Terms: Not Available to Industry
Depositor comments: Please note PacCI sites have replaced the BfuAI sites within the initial versions of these vectors created by the Essner lab. Please visit https://www.biorxiv.org/content/10.1101/2021.06.18.448732v1 for bioRxiv preprint.
How to cite: pUFlip-floxed2A-KalTA4-; gcry1:BFP -0 was a gift from Jeffrey Essner (Addgene plasmid # 173889 ; http://n2t.net/addgene:173889 ; RRID:Addgene_173889)
