[The description below was written by a language model from this plasmid's Addgene catalogue record and pLannotate feature annotations shown in this document.]
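Description:
pUFlip-floxed2A-KalTA4-; gcry1:BFP -0 is a bacterial donor plasmid built on the small pK backbone. It is intended as a template for CRISPR-directed targeted integration into the zebrafish genome by the GeneWeld method, with the aim of creating Cre/lox-regulated conditional alleles. It is maintained in E. coli through a high-copy ColE1/pUC-type origin and selected with kanamycin via an aminoglycoside phosphotransferase gene. Remnants of a pBluescript-style cloning region (lac promoter and operator, a lacZα fragment, T3 and T7 promoters) sit upstream of the cassette. The catalogue lists a total size of 7,494 bp, whereas the annotated sequencing record is 7,558 nt.

The roughly 4.8 kb payload is bracketed by loxP and lox2272 sites. One pair lies in forward orientation at the 5′ end and a second pair in reverse orientation at the 3′ end. This arrangement of incompatible, oppositely oriented lox pairs is the one used to let Cre recombinase invert the intervening cassette and lock it in the new orientation, which fits the "UFlip" name and the conditional rescue and inactivation described for these alleles. Inside the cassette, a P2A peptide is followed directly by KalTA4, annotated here through its GAL4 DNA-binding portion. In-frame capture of an endogenous transcript would therefore release the Gal4-type transactivator as a separate polypeptide, and the "-0" suffix may indicate the reading-frame variant, although the record does not say so. A second unit expresses TagBFP, which according to the insert name is driven by the gamma crystallin 1 promoter; that promoter is not itself annotated. It presumably serves as a visible marker for identifying carriers. The short LEU2 promoter and CEN/ARS hits are brief fragment matches and probably spurious. The depositor notes that restriction sites from earlier versions of these vectors have been replaced.
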