Features (pLannotate 1.2.2; 20 found; start..end, strand, type, name):
    510..528     -  promoter       T7 Φ3.8 promoter (fragment): weak promoter for bacteriophage T7 RNA polymerase
    585..606     +  protein_bind   CAP binding site: CAP binding activates transcription in the presence of cAMP. E. coli catabolite activator protein
    621..651     +  promoter       lac promoter: promoter for the E. coli lac operon
    659..675     +  protein_bind   lac operator: The lac repressor binds to the lac operator to inhibit transcription in E. coli. This inhibition can be relieved by adding lactose or isopropyl-β-D-thiogalactopyranoside (IPTG). lac repressor encoded by lacI
    720..738     +  promoter       T3 promoter: promoter for bacteriophage T3 RNA polymerase
    754..777     +  misc_feature   MCS (fragment): pBluescript multiple cloning site
    786..804     -  promoter       T7 promoter: promoter for bacteriophage T7 RNA polymerase
    812..967     +  CDS            lacZα (fragment): LacZα fragment of β-galactosidase; lacZ fragment
   1031..1064    +  protein_bind   loxP: Cre-mediated recombination occurs in the 8-bp core sequence (GCATACAT). Cre recombinase
   1069..1102    +  protein_bind   lox2272: Cre-mediated recombination occurs in the 8-bp core sequence (GGATACTT). lox2272 sites are compatible with each other, but incompatible with loxP or loxN sites (Lee and Saito, 1988). Cre recombinase
   1247..1303    +  CDS            P2A: 2A peptide from porcine teschovirus-1 polyprotein Eukaryotic ribosomes fail to insert a peptide bond between the Gly and Pro residues, yielding separate polypeptides.
   1304..1744    +  CDS            GAL4 (fragment): GAL4_YEAST - Experimental evidence at protein level: Swiss-Prot protein existence level 1. This protein is a positive regulator for the gene expression of the galactose-induced genes such as GAL1, GAL2, GAL7, GAL10, and MEL1 which code for the enzymes used to convert galactose to glucose. It recognizes a 17 base pair sequence in (5'-CGGRNNRCYNYNCNCCG-3') the upstream activating sequence (UAS-G) of these genes. From Saccharomyces cerevisiae (strain ATCC 204508 / S288c) (Baker's yeast).
   2546..2562    +  promoter       LEU2 promoter (fragment): S. cerevisiae LEU2
   3784..4482    +  CDS            TagBFP: TagBFP is a basic (constitutively fluorescent) blue fluorescent protein published in 2008, derived from Entacmaea quadricolor. It is reported to be a very rapidly-maturing monomer with very low acid sensitivity.
   4909..4925    +  misc_feature   CEN/ARS (fragment): S. cerevisiae CEN6 centromere fused to an autonomously replicating sequence
   5560..5593    -  protein_bind   loxP: Cre-mediated recombination occurs in the 8-bp core sequence (GCATACAT). Cre recombinase
   5599..5632    -  protein_bind   lox2272: Cre-mediated recombination occurs in the 8-bp core sequence (GGATACTT). lox2272 sites are compatible with each other, but incompatible with loxP or loxN sites (Lee and Saito, 1988). Cre recombinase
   5836..5854    +  promoter       T7 promoter: promoter for bacteriophage T7 RNA polymerase
   6141..6950    +  CDS            KanR: aminoglycoside phosphotransferase; aph(3')-Ia; confers resistance to kanamycin in bacteria or G418 (Geneticin®) in eukaryotes
   7093..123     +  rep_origin     ori (across the origin): high-copy-number ColE1/pMB1/pBR322/pUC origin of replication
>Addgene plasmid #173889 | pUFlip-floxed2A-KalTA4-; gcry1:BFP -0 | addgene full sequence | sequence record 347617 | Addgene NGS Result
GAGCGCACGAGGGAGCTTCCAGGGGGAAACGCCTGGTATCTTTATAGTCCTGTCGGGTTTCGCCACCTCT
GACTTGAGCGTCGATTTTTGTGATGCTCGTCAGGGGGGCGGAGCCTATGGAAAAACGCCAGCAACGCGGC
CTTTTTACGGTTCCTGGCCTTTTGCTGGCCTTTTGCTCACATGTTCTTTCCTGCGTTATCCCCTGATTCT
GTGGATAACCGTATTACCGCCTTTGAGTGAGCTGATACCGCTCGCCGCAGCCGAACGACCGAGCGCAGCG
AGTCAGTGAGCGAGGAAGCGGAACAGATTTAAATGGTACCGAGCAGAGGTGTAAAAAGTACTCAAAAATT
TTACTCAAGTGAAAGTACAAGTACTTAGGGAAAATTTTACTCAATTAAAAGTAAAAGTATCTGGCTAGAA
TCTTACTTGAGTAAAAGTAAAAAAGTACTCCATTAAAATTGTACTTGAGTATTAAGGAAGTAAAAGTAAA
AGCAAGAAAGAAAACTAGAGTGGTCTCCCTTTAGTGAGGGTCAATTGATGGGAGGCGTTCGGGCCACAGC
GGACACGCAGGTGCGCAACGCAATTAATGTGAGTTAGCTCACTCATTAGGCACCCCAGGCTTTACACTTT
ATGCTTCCGGCTCGTATGTTGTGTGGAATTGTGAGCGGATAACAATTTCACACAGGAAACAGCTATGACC
ATGATTACGCCAAGCGCGCAATTAACCCTCACTAAAGGGAACAAAAGCTGGAGGACCTCGAGGGGGGGCC
CGGTACCCAATTCGCCCTATAGTGAGTCGTATTACGCGCGCTCACTGGCCGTCGTTTTACAACGTCGTGA
CTGGGAAAACCCTGGCGTTACCCAACTTAATCGCCTTGCAGCACATCCCCCTTTCGCCAGCTGGCGTAAT
AGCGAAGAGGCCCGCACCGATCGCCCTTCCCAACAGTTGCGCAGCCTGAATGGCGAATGGCACCTGCCAC
ACTTCCGGCCGCATAACTTTAAATAATGCCAATTATTTAAAGTTACTATCATAACTTCGTATAGCATACA
TTATACGAAGTTATCACCATAACTTCGTATAGGATACTTTATACGAAGTTATCCTAGGCTTACCACCCAC
TAGCGGTCAGACTGCAGATTGCAGCACGAAACAGGAAGCTGACTCCACATGGTCACATGCTCACTGAAGT
GTTGACTTCCCTGACAGCTGTGCACTTTCTAAACCGGTTTTCTCATTCATTTACAGGCCACGAACTTCTC
TCTGTTAAAGCAAGCAGGAGACGTGGAAGAAAACCCCGGTCCTATGAAACTGCTCTCATCCATCGAGCAA
GCCTGCGACATTTGTCGGCTTAAGAAGCTGAAATGCTCCAAGGAAAAGCCGAAATGTGCCAAATGCCTGA
AGAACAATTGGGAATGTCGTTACTCTCCCAAAACCAAGCGAAGTCCACTCACAAGGGCTCATCTGACCGA
AGTGGAGAGCAGGCTAGAGAGACTGGAACAACTCTTTTTGCTCATCTTCCCTAGAGAGGACCTTGACATG
ATCCTCAAGATGGATTCTCTCCAGGATATTAAAGCCCTTTTGACTGGCTTATTCGTCCAGGACAATGTGA
ACAAAGACGCTGTGACAGACCGATTGGCAAGTGTCGAGACCGATATGCCTCTGACACTGAGACAGCACAG
AATCAGCGCTACTTCCTCAAGCGAAGAGTCTTCTAACAAGGGACAGAGACAGCTGACTGTTTCGAGCAGG
TCGACCCCGTCCCCGGCCGACGCCCTGGACGACGGCGACCTGGACATGCTGCCTGCTGATGCTCTCGATG
ATTTCGATCTGGATATGCTCCCGGCCGACGCCCTGGACGACTACGACCTGGACATCCTCCCGGGTAACTA
ATAATTAAGTCTCAGCCACCGTTAACTGAACATGTCAAAACCTGTGGAGACTGTTGAGATTTGATGTTCT
GAAAAGATAAAGCCTATAAATAAAATGTTGCCCAAATTTCCTGCCTGATGTTTTTCTTTGTCTTTGCTAC
ATGGCTTTGCTGCTCGGATCGGCTCACTCTGTGTATGCCACGTTCACTTTGTACTCTCCTTCTCACGGTA
GGTTTATTATTTTTAGATGTGCAGTTAGTTTCTGTGAAATAACACACCACACACTGATATTGTCTGTGCA
TTGACTTGGTGAGTGCACATTGTTTTTGATCTTGACATATTTATATTTGATTGATCAGGTGAACTGTGTG
AATCTAAAGTGCTCCATACAGATGTTCTGCATTGAAAATATTCTCATTTTATTAGTGGAAGTGAGTGTAT
GCCACATCCAATCAATTTCAGCAAACACCCCAGTATGATTTAATGCAAAAAAATGAAGGTATCAAACACG
CATTACTACTTTGCAGTTAAATATTTAACATTTATTCCAACACGAAAAAAAGCAGTAAATAACACTTTGA
CAAACACGTCAGGACATCTTATTTTTGTCACCCTCACAGGCAATTTAGTATAATATATTATATATATATA
TATATCATATAATAATATTCAGTATAATATATATATATATATCATATTATAATATTCAGTATAATATAAA
ACACAAACACATATATGTATAATATAATATAACATTTTTATTTATTGAGATGCCTCTATGGACCGTGTTA
TAAGAAGTAAAGATCAGGAGAAGTAAACATGAAGTGTAATTATGAATACTGATGTTAAATTAAGCTATGA
TGAGTTTTCACTGTTAATTTACCATCTCAATTAAATGTTGATGCCTCCATGACCAAGTTAAGCAGATGAG
ACTGAGGACAACTGTAGAAGACAAGATGTTCACTTTGCTGAATATAGCTGGCTTGACAGTTATCTATGAC
TCTATAAATATATATATATTTTTTTTTTTATAAAATGATTTATTTATAACTATATATCCATTTCTCAGAC
AGGTGCTTCATATCCCTCACTCCCGTAGCTGTCCATGCTGGATCTGTCCCCGTTGTTTTTAAAAAGCTAA
ATAAGTTATTAACATGACTGCATCCAGCGAGCCAAACCTGTCTGGTGTACAGCTACCAGAGAAGCTTGAG
ATCCTAGTCACCGGCGTTCCTAGTTCTTTAAACTGTTACAAAGTGTTTGGACCAGCAACTGAATTGCACT
GTAAATTACCACATCAGGGTCTCCGGGGTCAACGCTGCTAAGCAATGGACTGGAAAATTTGTGACATTGA
GTTTTTGGAATAACTGGGAATGCTGGATAACTCTTTGGGTAAAGCTATGGAACAAAAGTACCAGCATGAA
CTAAGAAATGACTGTCACAGCACAACATCAAACACAATGCAAGACAAAGGTTCTCTGCTTTTGCCTTACT
TGACAGAAAAAGTAAGCTCTAGGTTCATCGCATGCAGACAGCAGCAATACATGACATATATAAAGGCTGG
CTCTTTTCTCCCTTCCATTGAACTGAAACTTCCACTCAGTCAGACTTGCGGGGGATCCACAGCCTGACTA
ACTCGACAAACCCCCCCAAACCTAAGGTGAGTTGATCTTTAAGCTTTTTACATTTTCAGCTCGCATATAT
CAATTCGCGCGCATTGTCACACTAGCACCCACTAGCGGTCAGACTGCAGATTGCAGCACGAAACAGGAAG
CTGACTCCACATGGTCACATGCTCACTGAAGTGTTGACTTCCCTGACAGCTGTGCACTTTCTAAACCGGT
TTTCTCATTCATTTACAGTTCAGCCGGAATTCACCTCGAGACCATGGCTCCAAAGAAGAAGCGTAAGGTA
ACCATGAGCGAGCTGATTAAGGAGAACATGCACATGAAGCTGTACATGGAGGGCACCGTGGACAACCATC
ACTTCAAGTGCACATCCGAGGGCGAAGGCAAGCCCTACGAGGGCACCCAGACCATGAGAATCAAGGTGGT
CGAGGGCGGCCCTCTCCCCTTCGCCTTCGACATCCTGGCTACTAGCTTCCTCTACGGCAGCAAGACCTTC
ATCAACCACACCCAGGGCATCCCCGACTTCTTCAAGCAGTCCTTCCCTGAGGGCTTCACATGGGAGAGAG
TCACCACATACGAAGACGGGGGCGTGCTGACCGCTACCCAGGACACCAGCCTCCAGGACGGCTGCCTCAT
CTACAACGTCAAGATCAGAGGGGTGAACTTCACATCCAACGGCCCTGTGATGCAGAAGAAAACACTCGGC
TGGGAGGCCTTCACCGAGACGCTGTACCCCGCTGACGGCGGCCTGGAAGGCAGAAACGACATGGCCCTGA
AGCTCGTGGGCGGGAGCCATCTGATCGCAAACATCAAGACCACATATAGATCCAAGAAACCCGCTAAGAA
CCTCAAGATGCCTGGCGTCTACTATGTGGACTACAGACTGGAAAGAATCAAGGAGGCCAACAACGAGACC
TACGTCGAGCAGCACGAGGTGGCAGTGGCCAGATACTGCGACCTCCCTAGCAAACTGGGGCACAAGCTCA
ATTAAAGCTGACTAATTTATTTAGCAGTAGATAGCTATATTGTGTGAAGTGGTAACAGTCCGTAGATCTA
CGGACTGTTACCACTTCACGCCGACTCAAACTGCGCAGAGAAACTTCAAACGACAACATTGGCATGGCTT
TTGTTATTTTTGGCGCTTGACTCAGGATCTAAAAACTGGAACGGTGAAGGTGACGGCAATGTTTTTTGGC
AAATAAGCATCCCCGAAGTTCTACAATGCATCTGAGGACTCCATGTTTTGTTTTCTTTAGTCATTCCAAA
TGTTTGTTAAATGCATTGTTCCGAAACTTATTTGCCTCTATGAAGGCTGCCCAGTAATTGGGAGCATACT
TAACATTGTAGTATTGTATGTAAATTATGTAACAAAACAATGTCTGGGTTTTTGTACTTTTCAGCCTTAA
AATCTTGGGTTTATTTTTTTTTCTTTGTTCCAAAAAAACGAAGCTTTACCATTCAAGATGTAAAGGTTTC
CATTCCCCCTGGGCATATTGTAAAAGCTGTGTGGAACGTGGCGGTGCCAGACATTTGGTGGGGCCAACCT
GTACACTGACTAATTCAATTCCAATAAAAGTGCACATGTAAGACATCCTACCCCTGTCTCATTTCCTGTC
TTGGCTCTGAGTGGCTTCAATAAAAATGGCTTTTGTGAAGTTGCACCATGTTAATTACATTTCAGCACTT
TCACACCAGGTTTTTGACTAATTTGAATTTATCGAAGTTTGACCTTTTTTTTTTTTTTTCTTCAAGCTAA
TTTGAGGTTATCAAACCATTTCATTGGAGGAAACTTAATGTTTAAAAGCATAAATTCGAAACATGATTCA
TTTATTTAACTGCTTAATGGTGAAACAAACTTCAAGTAATACACCAAGTGTTCCCTCATATGAAGGTAGC
TAACTGCAAACGGCCTTAACTTTCCATCTTAAGTTGAGCTACATAAAGGCTTTAACAGGAAGGAACTGCC
AGTTTAAAAGTCAAACCACCATGACTGATATAAATTCTTGTCCATATAACCTTGCGTTTCACACAATATA
GCTATCTACTGCTAAATAAATTAGAGCTCATAACTTCGTATAATGTATGCTATACGAAGTTATGTTAGAT
AACTTCGTATAAAGTATCCTATACGAAGTTATGCGAGCTAACTTTAAATAATTGGCATTATTTAAAGTTA
TGAATCGATAAGTGAAGAGCTATCCGGATATATATGTATGTTATCATAACTGTACTGGCTATGTCAGGTG
GTAATGACTGTAACGTTACGTTACTCGTTGTAGGCACGACATTGAATATGCTCTTCTCCGCTGTGGCCCG
AACGCCTCCCGCTAGCGATGGGATCTAATACGACTCACTATAGGGAGACCAAGGGAAAATAGAATGAAGT
GATCTCCAAAAAATAAGTACTTTTTGACTGTAAATAAAATTGTAAGGAGTAAAAAGTACTTTTTTTTCTA
AAAAAATGTAATTAAGTAAAAGTAAAAGTATTGATTTTTAATTGTACTCAAGTAAAGTAAAAATCCCCAA
AAATAATACTTAAGTACAGTAATCAAGTAAAATTACTCAAGTACTTTACACCTCTGGGATCCAGCTGCAT
CATGAACAATAAAACTGTCTGCTTACATAAACAGTAATACAAGGGGTGTTATGAGCCATATTCAACGGGA
AACGTCGAGGCCGCGATTAAATTCCAACATGGATGCTGATTTATATGGGTATAAATGGGCTCGCGATAAT
GTCGGGCAATCAGGTGCGACAATCTATCGCTTGTATGGGAAGCCCGATGCGCCAGAGTTGTTTCTGAAAC
ATGGCAAAGGTAGCGTTGCCAATGATGTTACAGATGAGATGGTCAGACTAAACTGGCTGACGGAATTTAT
GCCTCTTCCGACCATCAAGCATTTTATCCGTACTCCTGATGATGCATGGTTACTCACCACTGCGATCCCC
GGAAAAACAGCATTCCAGGTATTAGAAGAATATCCTGATTCAGGTGAAAATATTGTTGATGCGCTGGCAG
TGTTCCTGCGCCGGTTGCATTCGATTCCTGTTTGTAATTGTCCTTTTAACAGCGATCGCGTATTTCGTCT
CGCTCAGGCGCAATCACGAATGAATAACGGTTTGGTTGATGCGAGTGATTTTGATGACGAGCGTAATGGC
TGGCCTGTTGAACAAGTCTGGAAAGAAATGCATAAACTTTTGCCATTCTCACCGGATTCAGTCGTCACTC
ATGGTGATTTCTCACTTGATAACCTTATTTTTGACGAGGGGAAATTAATAGGTTGTATTGATGTTGGACG
AGTCGGAATCGCAGACCGATACCAGGATCTTGCCATCCTATGGAACTGCCTCGGTGAGTTTTCTCCTTCA
TTACAGAAACGGCTTTTTCAAAAATATGGTATTGATAATCCTGATATGAATAAATTGCAGTTTCATTTGA
TGCTCGATGAGTTTTTCTAATCAGAATTGGTTAATTGGTTGTAACACTGGCAAAAAGGATCTAGGTGAAG
ATCCTTTTTGATAATCTCATGACCAAAATCCCTTAACGTGAGTTTTCGTTCCACTGAGCGTCAGACCCCG
TAGAAAAGATCAAAGGATCTTCTTGAGATCCTTTTTTTCTGCGCGTAATCTGCTGCTTGCAAACAAAAAA
ACCACCGCTACCAGCGGTGGTTTGTTTGCCGGATCAAGAGCTACCAACTCTTTTTCCGAAGGTAACTGGC
TTCAGCAGAGCGCAGATACCAAATACTGTTCTTCTAGTGTAGCCGTAGTTAGGCCACCACTTCAAGAACT
CTGTAGCACCGCCTACATACCTCGCTCTGCTAATCCTGTTACCAGTGGCTGCTGCCAGTGGCGATAAGTC
GTGTCTTACCGGGTTGGACTCAAGACGATAGTTACCGGATAAGGCGCAGCGGTCGGGCTGAACGGGGGGT
TCGTGCACACAGCCCAGCTTGGAGCGAACGACCTACACCGAACTGAGATACCTACAGCGTGAGCTATGAG
AAAGCGCCACGGTTCCCGAAGGGAGAAAGGCGGACAGGTATCCGGTAAGCGGCAGGGTCGGAACAGGA
